Addgene plasmid #139481: pT2Apuro-TRE-synPCB2.0
Purpose: Expression vector for phycocyanobilin (PCB) synthesis in mammalian cells.
Depositing lab: Kazuhiro Aoki. Depositing organization: National Institute for Basic Biology. Publication: Improvement of Phycocyanobilin Synthesis for Genetically Encoded Phytochrome-Based Optogenetics. Uda Y, Miura H, Goto Y, Yamamoto K, Mii Y, Kondo Y, Takada S, Aoki K. ACS Chem Biol. 2020 Nov 20;15(11):2896-2906. doi: 10.1021/acschembio.0c00477. Epub 2020 Nov 9. PubMed 33164485.
Backbone
  Vector backbone: pT2Apuro-TRE
  Backbone size w/o insert (bp): 5208
  Total vector size (bp): 8379
  Vector type: Mammalian Expression ; Tol2 transposon donor vector
  Selectable markers: Puromycin
Growth in bacteria
  Bacterial resistance: Ampicillin, 100 μg/mL
  Growth temperature: 37°C
  Growth strain: DH5alpha
  Copy number: Unknown
Gene/Insert
  Gene/Insert name: MTS-PcyA-FLAG-P2A-MTS-HA-HO1-P2A-MTS-Fnr-Fd-T7 (alt name: synPCB2.0)
  Species: Synthetic; Thermosynechococcus elongatus bp-1
  Insert size (bp): 3171
  Promoter: Tet responsive element
  Cloning method: Restriction Enzyme; 5′ cloning site EcoRI (not destroyed); 3′ cloning site SalI (not destroyed)
  Sequencing primers: 5′ not determined; 3′ GGGCCCTCACATTGCCAAA
Terms and licenses: Academic/Nonprofit Terms; Industry Terms: Not Available to Industry
How to cite: pT2Apuro-TRE-synPCB2.0 was a gift from Kazuhiro Aoki (Addgene plasmid # 139481 ; http://n2t.net/addgene:139481 ; RRID:Addgene_139481)
