[The description below was written by a language model from this plasmid's Addgene catalogue record and pLannotate feature annotations shown in this document.]
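Description:
pT2Apuro-TRE-synPCB2.0 is an 8,379 bp mammalian expression plasmid built on the pT2Apuro-TRE backbone, which the catalogue classes as a Tol2 transposon donor vector. Such donors are normally co-delivered with Tol2 transposase so that the cassette integrates into the host genome, although the automated feature table does not annotate the Tol2 arms themselves. In E. coli it is maintained through a high-copy ColE1/pUC-type origin and selected with ampicillin via β-lactamase. pBluescript-derived remnants are also present, including an f1 origin, lac promoter/operator, lacZα fragment and T3/T7 promoters.

The 3,171 bp payload, synPCB2.0, is cloned between EcoRI and SalI downstream of a tight Tet-responsive promoter (seven tet operators plus a minimal CMV promoter), so expression depends on a tetracycline-controlled transactivator, which is not among the annotated features of this plasmid. It is a single open reading frame split by P2A self-cleaving peptides into three products, each preceded by a mitochondrial targeting sequence derived from human COX8A: PcyA-FLAG (phycocyanobilin:ferredoxin oxidoreductase), HA-tagged heme oxygenase HO1, and a ferredoxin-NADP+ reductase–ferredoxin (Fnr-Fd) fusion carrying a T7 tag. HO1 opens heme to give biliverdin, PcyA reduces biliverdin to phycocyanobilin, and Fnr-Fd provides the electron supply for that reduction. The record lists Thermosynechococcus elongatus BP-1 and synthetic origin; the annotation tool's best matches for HO1 and Fnr are to orthologues from other cyanobacteria. An EMCV IRES followed by the puromycin N-acetyltransferase gene places selection on the same transcript, and an SV40 poly(A) signal is annotated downstream, in reverse orientation. The construct is intended to make mammalian cells synthesise the PCB chromophore themselves, supporting genetically encoded phytochrome-based optogenetics.
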