Features (pLannotate 1.2.2; 25 found; start..end, strand, type, name):
     20..124     +  promoter       AmpR promoter: bla
    125..985     +  CDS            AmpR: β-lactamase; bla; confers resistance to ampicillin, carbenicillin, and related antibiotics
   1156..1744    +  rep_origin     ori: high-copy-number ColE1/pMB1/pBR322/pUC origin of replication
   1927..2019    +  CDS            lacI (fragment): lac repressor; lacI; The lac repressor binds to the lac operator to inhibit transcription in E. coli. This inhibition can be relieved by adding lactose or isopropyl-β-D-thiogalactopyranoside (IPTG).
   2032..2053    +  protein_bind   CAP binding site: CAP binding activates transcription in the presence of cAMP. E. coli catabolite activator protein
   2068..2098    +  promoter       lac promoter: promoter for the E. coli lac operon
   2106..2122    +  protein_bind   lac operator: The lac repressor binds to the lac operator to inhibit transcription in E. coli. This inhibition can be relieved by adding lactose or isopropyl-β-D-thiogalactopyranoside (IPTG). lac repressor encoded by lacI
   2167..2185    +  promoter       T3 promoter: promoter for bacteriophage T3 RNA polymerase
   2463..2483    +  enhancer       CMV enhancer (fragment): human cytomegalovirus immediate early enhancer
   2496..2810    +  promoter       tight TRE promoter: Tet-responsive promoter PTight, consisting of seven tet operator sequences followed by the minimal CMV promoter
   2824..2910    +  CDS            COX8A (fragment): COX8A_HUMAN - Also known as COX8, COX8L. Experimental evidence at protein level: Swiss-Prot protein existence level 1. Component of the cytochrome c oxidase, the last enzyme in the mitochondrial electron transport chain which drives oxidative phosphorylation. The respiratory chain contains 3 multisubunit complexes succinate dehydrogenase (complex II, CII), ubiquinol- cytochrome c oxidoreductase (cytochrome b-c1 complex, complex III, CIII) and cytochrome c oxidase (complex IV, CIV), that cooperate to transfer electrons derived from NADH and succinate to molecular oxygen, creating an electrochem
   2926..3633    +  CDS            pcyA: PCYA_THEEB - Protein inferred from homology: Swiss-Prot protein existence level 3. Catalyzes the four-electron reduction of biliverdin IX-alpha (2-electron reduction at both the A and D rings); the reaction proceeds via an isolatable 2-electron intermediate, 181,182-dihydrobiliverdin. From Thermosynechococcus elongatus (strain BP-1).
   3727..3813    +  CDS            COX8A (fragment): COX8A_HUMAN - Also known as COX8, COX8L. Experimental evidence at protein level: Swiss-Prot protein existence level 1. Component of the cytochrome c oxidase, the last enzyme in the mitochondrial electron transport chain which drives oxidative phosphorylation. The respiratory chain contains 3 multisubunit complexes succinate dehydrogenase (complex II, CII), ubiquinol- cytochrome c oxidoreductase (cytochrome b-c1 complex, complex III, CIII) and cytochrome c oxidase (complex IV, CIV), that cooperate to transfer electrons derived from NADH and succinate to molecular oxygen, creating an electrochem
   3865..4578    +  CDS            pbsA1: HO1_SYNY3 - Experimental evidence at protein level: Swiss-Prot protein existence level 1. Catalyzes the opening of the heme ring with the release of iron. Key enzyme in the synthesis of the chromophoric part of the photosynthetic antennae. From Synechocystis sp. (strain PCC 6803 / Kazusa).
   4651..4755    +  CDS            COX8A (fragment): COX8A_HUMAN - Also known as COX8, COX8L. Experimental evidence at protein level: Swiss-Prot protein existence level 1. Component of the cytochrome c oxidase, the last enzyme in the mitochondrial electron transport chain which drives oxidative phosphorylation. The respiratory chain contains 3 multisubunit complexes succinate dehydrogenase (complex II, CII), ubiquinol- cytochrome c oxidoreductase (cytochrome b-c1 complex, complex III, CIII) and cytochrome c oxidase (complex IV, CIV), that cooperate to transfer electrons derived from NADH and succinate to molecular oxygen, creating an electrochem
   4759..5622    +  CDS            petH: FENR_SPISP - Experimental evidence at protein level: Swiss-Prot protein existence level 1. From Spirulina sp.
   5659..5952    +  CDS            petF1 (sequence withheld): FER_THEEB - Also known as petF. Experimental evidence at protein level: Swiss-Prot protein existence level 1. Ferredoxins are iron-sulfur proteins that transfer electrons in a wide variety of metabolic reactions. From Thermosynechococcus elongatus (strain BP-1).
   6055..6616    +  misc_feature   IRES: internal ribosome entry site (IRES) of the encephalomyocarditis virus (EMCV)
   6619..7218    +  CDS            PuroR: puromycin N-acetyltransferase; pac from Streptomyces alboniger; confers resistance to puromycin
   7231..7252    -  misc_feature   MCS (fragment): pBluescript multiple cloning site
   7272..7406    -  polyA_signal   SV40 poly(A) signal: SV40 polyadenylation signal
   7429..7512    -  CDS            large T antigen (fragment): large T antigen from SV40 (simian virus 40)
   7733..7751    -  promoter       T7 promoter: promoter for bacteriophage T7 RNA polymerase
   7759..7914    +  CDS            lacZα (fragment): LacZα fragment of β-galactosidase; lacZ fragment
   7919..8373    +  rep_origin     f1 ori (sequence partly withheld): f1 bacteriophage origin of replication; arrow indicates direction of (+) strand synthesis
>Addgene plasmid #139481 | pT2Apuro-TRE-synPCB2.0 | addgene full sequence | sequence record 276016 | Addgene NGS Result
CACTTTTCGGGGAAATGTGCGCGGAACCCCTATTTGTTTATTTTTCTAAATACATTCAAATATGTATCCG
CTCATGAGACAATAACCCTGATAAATGCTTCAATAATATTGAAAAAGGAAGAGTATGAGTATTCAACATT
TCCGTGTCGCCCTTATTCCCTTTTTTGCGGCATTTTGCCTTCCTGTTTTTGCTCACCCAGAAACGCTGGT
GAAAGTAAAAGATGCTGAAGATCAGTTGGGTGCACGAGTGGGTTACATCGAACTGGATCTCAACAGCGGT
AAGATCCTTGAGAGTTTTCGCCCCGAAGAACGTTTTCCAATGATGAGCACTTTTAAAGTTCTGCTATGTG
GCGCGGTATTATCCCGTATTGACGCCGGGCAAGAGCAACTCGGTCGCCGCATACACTATTCTCAGAATGA
CTTGGTTGAGTACTCACCAGTCACAGAAAAGCATCTTACGGATGGCATGACAGTAAGAGAATTATGCAGT
GCTGCCATAACCATGAGTGATAACACTGCGGCCAACTTACTTCTGACAACGATCGGAGGACCGAAGGAGC
TAACCGCTTTTTTGCACAACATGGGGGATCATGTAACTCGCCTTGATCGTTGGGAACCGGAGCTGAATGA
AGCCATACCAAACGACGAGCGTGACACCACGATGCCTGTAGCAATGGCAACAACGTTGCGCAAACTATTA
ACTGGCGAACTACTTACTCTAGCTTCCCGGCAACAATTAATAGACTGGATGGAGGCGGATAAAGTTGCAG
GACCACTTCTGCGCTCGGCCCTTCCGGCTGGCTGGTTTATTGCTGATAAATCTGGAGCCGGTGAGCGTGG
GTCTCGCGGTATCATTGCAGCACTGGGGCCAGATGGTAAGCCCTCCCGTATCGTAGTTATCTACACGACG
GGGAGTCAGGCAACTATGGATGAACGAAATAGACAGATCGCTGAGATAGGTGCCTCACTGATTAAGCATT
GGTAACTGTCAGACCAAGTTTACTCATATATACTTTAGATTGATTTAAAACTTCATTTTTAATTTAAAAG
GATCTAGGTGAAGATCCTTTTTGATAATCTCATGACCAAAATCCCTTAACGTGAGTTTTCGTTCCACTGA
GCGTCAGACCCCGTAGAAAAGATCAAAGGATCTTCTTGAGATCCTTTTTTTCTGCGCGTAATCTGCTGCT
TGCAAACAAAAAAACCACCGCTACCAGCGGTGGTTTGTTTGCCGGATCAAGAGCTACCAACTCTTTTTCC
GAAGGTAACTGGCTTCAGCAGAGCGCAGATACCAAATACTGTTCTTCTAGTGTAGCCGTAGTTAGGCCAC
CACTTCAAGAACTCTGTAGCACCGCCTACATACCTCGCTCTGCTAATCCTGTTACCAGTGGCTGCTGCCA
GTGGCGATAAGTCGTGTCTTACCGGGTTGGACTCAAGACGATAGTTACCGGATAAGGCGCAGCGGTCGGG
CTGAACGGGGGGTTCGTGCACACAGCCCAGCTTGGAGCGAACGACCTACACCGAACTGAGATACCTACAG
CGTGAGCTATGAGAAAGCGCCACGCTTCCCGAAGGGAGAAAGGCGGACAGGTATCCGGTAAGCGGCAGGG
TCGGAACAGGAGAGCGCACGAGGGAGCTTCCAGGGGGAAACGCCTGGTATCTTTATAGTCCTGTCGGGTT
TCGCCACCTCTGACTTGAGCGTCGATTTTTGTGATGCTCGTCAGGGGGGCGGAGCCTATGGAAAAACGCC
AGCAACGCGGCCTTTTTACGGTTCCTGGCCTTTTGCTGGCCTTTTGCTCACATGTTCTTTCCTGCGTTAT
CCCCTGATTCTGTGGATAACCGTATTACCGCCTTTGAGTGAGCTGATACCGCTCGCCGCAGCCGAACGAC
CGAGCGCAGCGAGTCAGTGAGCGAGGAAGCGGAAGAGCGCCCAATACGCAAACCGCCTCTCCCCGCGCGT
TGGCCGATTCATTAATGCAGCTGGCACGACAGGTTTCCCGACTGGAAAGCGGGCAGTGAGCGCAACGCAA
TTAATGTGAGTTAGCTCACTCATTAGGCACCCCAGGCTTTACACTTTATGCTTCCGGCTCGTATGTTGTG
TGGAATTGTGAGCGGATAACAATTTCACACAGGAAACAGCTATGACCATGATTACGCCAAGCGCGCAATT
AACCCTCACTAAAGGGAACAAAAGCTGGAGCTCGGATCTGCTGGGCTTGCTGAAGGTAGGGGGTCAAGAA
CCAGAGGTGTAAAGTACTTGAGTAATTTTACTTGATTACTGTACTTAAGTATTATTTTTGGGGATTTTTA
CTTTACTTGAGTACAATTAAAAATCAATACTTTTACTTTTACTTAATTACATTTTTTTAGAAAAAAAAGT
ACTTTTTACTCCTTACAATTTTATTTACAGTCAAAAAGTACTTATTTTTTGGAGATCACTTGGGCCCTCT
AGATGCATGCTCGACATTGATTATTGACTAGTTTTGGGGGGGGTCGAGTTTACTCCCTATCAGTGATAGA
GAACGTATGTCGAGTTTACTCCCTATCAGTGATAGAGAACGATGTCGAGTTTACTCCCTATCAGTGATAG
AGAACGTATGTCGAGTTTACTCCCTATCAGTGATAGAGAACGTATGTCGAGTTTACTCCCTATCAGTGAT
AGAGAACGTATGTCGAGTTTATCCCTATCAGTGATAGAGAACGTATGTCGAGTTTACTCCCTATCAGTGA
TAGAGAACGTATGTCGAGGTAGGCGTGTACGGTGGGAGGCCTATATAAGCAGAGCTCGTTTAGTGAACCG
TCAGATCGCCTGGAGAATTCACCATGTCAGTGCTGACTCCACTGCTGCTGAGGGGCCTGACTGGGTCCGC
ACGCCGCCTGCCTGTCCCAAGAGCCAAAATCCATAGCCTGGGCGGGTCTGGAGGCATGAGTCTGAGGCAG
CACCAGCATCCTCTGATCCAGCGCCTGGCCGATCGAATCGAGGCAATTTGGCAGGCCTTCTTTCCCCTGG
CACCTTACGCCCTGCCAGAAGACCTGGGCTATGTGGAGGGAAAACTGGAGGGCGAACGCCTGACAATCGA
GAACCACTGCTATCAGGCCCCCCCTTTTCGGAAGCTGCATCTGGAACTGGCTAGAGTGGGCGAGTCTCTG
GACATTCTGCACTGCGTCATGTTTCCCGAGCCTAGATACGATCTGCCCATGTTCGGATGTGACCTGGTGG
GGGGACGCGGACAGATCAGTGCCGCTATTGTGGATCTGTCACCAGTCACTGGACAGCTGCCAGCAGCATA
CACCTGCGCTCTGAATGCACTGCCTAAGCTGACCTTTAGACAGCCAAGGGAGCTGCCACCATGGGGACAT
ATCTTCTCTCCCTTTTGTATCTTCATTAGACCTCAGGGCGAAGCCGAGGAACAGCAGTTCCTGGATAGGA
TTGGGGAGTATCTGACTCTGCACTGCCAGCTGAGCCAGCAGGCAGTGCCTACCGACCATCCACAGGCCGT
CATCGCTGGACAGCGGCAGTATTGTCAGCAGCAGCAGCAGAACGATAAAACTCGGAGAGTGCTGGAAAAG
GCTTTTGGCGTCCCATGGGCAGAGAGATACATGACCACAGTGCTGTTCGATGTGCCTCCAGTGGACTATA
AAGACGATGACGATAAAGGCAGCGGAGCGACGAATTTTAGTCTACTAAAACAAGCGGGTGATGTAGAAGA
AAATCCGGGTCCGGGCATGTCAGTTCTGACACCTCTGCTGCTGCGTGGACTGACTGGAAGCGCCAGGCGC
CTGCCTGTGCCACGAGCAAAAATCCACTCACTGGGCGGGAGCGGAGGCATGTACCCCTATGATGTCCCTG
ACTACGCCTCTAGAATGACTACCAGCCTGGCTACAAAGCTGAGGGAAGGCACTAAGAAAGCTCATACCAT
GGCAGAGAACGTGGGGTTTGTCCGGTGTTTCCTGAAGGGAACTGTGGAGAAAAGCTCCTATAGAAAGCTG
GTGGCCTCTCTGTACCACGTCTATAGTGCTATGGAGCAGGAAATGGAGCGCCTGAAAGACCATCCAATCT
TGGGCAAAATCTACTTTCCCGAACTGAACAGGAAGTCTAGTCTGGAGCGCGATCTGACATACTATTTCGG
GTCCAATTGGAGGGAGGAAATTCCCCCTTCTCCCGCAACTCAGGCCTACGTGGCTCGCATCCACGAAGTC
GCAAACACCGCCCCTGAGCTGCTGGTGGCCCATAGTTACACACGGTATCTGGGAGACCTGTCAGGGGGAC
AGATCCTGAAGGGCATTGCTGAACGGGCAATGAATCTGCAGGATGGGGAGGGAACCGCCTTCTACAGATT
CGAAAGTATCTCAGACGAGAAGGCCTTCAAACAGCTGTATCGACAGCGGCTGGATGAACTGCCCGTGGAC
GAGGCTACAGCAGATAGAATTGTGGACGAGGCTAACGCTGCATTTGGCATGAATATGAAGATTTTCCAGG
AACTGGAGGGCAACCTGATCCGGGCCATTGGGCAGCTGCTGTTTAATACCCTGACACGACGGAAACAGAG
AGGCAGCACCGAGCTGGCCACAGCTGATAGATCTGGCTCAGGTGCGACGAATTTTAGTCTACTGAAACAA
GCGGGAGACGTGGAGGAAAACCCTGGACCTATGTCCGTCCTGACCCCACTGCTGCTGAGGGGACTGACAG
GATCTGCAAGAAGGCTGCCAGTGCCCAGAGCCAAAATTCACTCCCTGGGAGGCTCTGGAGGCCTCGAGAA
TATTTACCGACCTAACAATCCTTGCATTGGGAAAGTCATTAGCAATGAGGAGCTGGTGCGAGAGGGGGGA
GAAGGGACTGTAAAACATATAATCTTCGATATATCAGGCACGGAGCTTCGGTATCTTGAGGGGCAATCTA
TTGGAATCATACCGGCGGGTACTGATGCCAATGGAAAACCGCATAAATTGCGCCTCTACTCTATAGCTTC
TACTAGGCACGGGGATTTCCAGGATGATAAGACCGTCTCTTTGTGTGTCCGCAGGCTGGAATACAAGGAT
AAGGAAACCGGAGAGACAATATATGGGGTATGTTCCTCATACCTGAATCAATTGCAACCAGGAGATGAAG
TGAAGATAACGGGGCCTGTTGGTAAGGAGATGCTCCTGTCAGATGACCCAGAAGCTACAATTATAATGCT
GGCGACTGGGACTGGCATAGCGCCTTTCCGAGCCTTCCTCTGGAGAATGTTCAAGGAAAACAACCCCGAT
TATCAATTCAAGGGGCTTGCCTGGTTGTTTTTTGGTGTAGCATACACGGCTAACATCCTTTACAAAGATG
AACTCGAAGCGATTCAGGCGCAGTACCCGGATCATTTTCGCTTGACATACGCCATATCTAGGGAACAGAA
GACCCCCGACGGGGGTAAAATGTATATCCAAGGGCGAATAGCCGAACATGCAGATGAAATCTGGCAACTG
CTGCAAAAGAAAAATACTCACGTCTATATGTGTGGTCTCAGAGGAATGGAGCCGGGCATAGACGAAGCGA
TGACCGCTGCGGCGGCAAAGAACGGCGCCGATTGGCAAGAATTTCTCAAGGGTACACTTAAGAAGGAGGG
GCGCTGGCACGTCGAGACGTACGGCGGATCCGGAGGTTCCGGCGGCTCAGGAGGTTCT
[294 nt withheld, positions 5659-5952]
GGCGGCCGCATGGCTTCAATGACAGGAGGACAGCAGATGGGGTAAGTCGACGTTAACTAACTTAAGCTAG
CAACGGTTTCCCTCTAGCGGGATCAATTCCGCCCCCCCCCCCTAACGTTACTGGCCGAAGCCGCTTGGAA
TAAGGCCGGTGTGCGTTTGTCTATATGTTATTTTCCACCATATTGCCGTCTTTTGGCAATGTGAGGGCCC
GGAAACCTGGCCCTGTCTTCTTGACGAGCATTCCTAGGGGTCTTTCCCCTCTCGCCAAAGGAATGCAAGG
TCTGTTGAATGTCGTGAAGGAAGCAGTTCCTCTGGAAGCTTCTTGAAGACAAACAACGTCTGTAGCGACC
CTTTGCAGGCAGCGGAACCCCCCACCTGGCGACAGGTGCCTCTGCGGCCAAAAGCCACGTGTATAAGATA
CACCTGCAAAGGCGGCACAACCCCAGTGCCACGTTGTGAGTTGGATAGTTGTGGAAAGAGTCAAATGGCT
CTCCTCAAGCGTATTCAACAAGGGGCTGAAGGATGCCCAGAAGGTACCCCATTGTATGGGATCTGATCTG
GGGCCTCGGTGCACATGCTTTACATGTGTTTAGTCGAGGTTAAAAAAACGTCTAGGCCCCCCGAACCACG
GGGACGTGGTTTTCCTTTGAAAAACACGATAATACCATGACCGAGTACAAGCCCACGGTGCGCCTCGCCA
CCCGCGACGACGTCCCCAGGGCCGTACGCACCCTCGCCGCCGCGTTCGCCGACTACCCCGCCACGCGCCA
CACCGTCGATCCGGACCGCCACATCGAGCGGGTCACCGAGCTGCAAGAACTCTTCCTCACGCGCGTCGGG
CTCGACATCGGCAAGGTGTGGGTCGCGGACGACGGCGCCGCGGTGGCGGTCTGGACCACGCCGGAGAGCG
TCGAAGCGGGGGCGGTGTTCGCCGAGATCGGCCCGCGCATGGCCGAGTTGAGCGGTTCCCGGCTGGCCGC
GCAGCAACAGATGGAAGGCCTCCTGGCGCCGCACCGGCCCAAGGAGCCCGCGTGGTTCCTGGCCACCGTC
GGCGTCTCGCCCGACCACCAGGGCAAGGGTCTGGGCAGCGCCGTCGTGCTCCCCGGAGTGGAGGCGGCCG
AGCGCGCCGGGGTGCCCGCCTTCCTGGAGACCTCCGCGCCCCGCAACCTCCCCTTCTACGAGCGGCTCGG
CTTCACCGTCACCGCCGACGTCGAGGTGCCCGAAGGACCGCGCACCTGGTGCATGACCCGCAAGCCCGGT
GCCTGAGGATCCAATGGAGGCCGCCACCGCGGTGGAGCTCGAATTAATTCATCGATGATGATCCAGACAT
GATAAGATACATTGATGAGTTTGGACAAACCACAACTAGAATGCAGTGAAAAAAATGCTTTATTTGTGAA
ATTTGTGATGCTATTGCTTTATTTGTAACCATTATAAGCTGCAATAAACAAGTTAACAACAACAATTGCA
TTCATTTTATGTTTCAGGTTCAGGGGGAGGTGTGGGAGGTTTTTTAAAGCAAGTAAAACCTCTACAAATG
TGGTATGGCTGATTATGATCCTCTAGATCAGATCTTTCTTGCTTTTACTTTTACTTCCTTAATACTCAAG
TACAATTTTAATGGAGTACTTTTTTACTTTTACTCAAGTAAGATTCTAGCCAGATACTTTTACTTTTAAT
TGAGTAAAATTTTCCCTAAGTACTTGTACTTTCACTTGAGTAAAATTTTTGAGTACTTTTTACACCTCTG
TCAAGAACCATATGCCGGTACCCAATTCGCCCTATAGTGAGTCGTATTACGCGCGCTCACTGGCCGTCGT
TTTACAACGTCGTGACTGGGAAAACCCTGGCGTTACCCAACTTAATCGCCTTGCAGCACATCCCCCTTTC
GCCAGCTGGCGTAATAGCGAAGAGGCCCGCACCGATCGCCCTTCCCAACAGTTGCGCAGCCTGAATGGCG
AATGGG
[59 nt withheld, positions 7919-7977]
ACCACACCCGCC
[52 nt withheld, positions 7990-8041]
C
[91 nt withheld, positions 8043-8133]
A
[49 nt withheld, positions 8135-8183]
CCTTTGACGTTGGAGTCCACGTTCTTT
[37 nt withheld, positions 8211-8247]
ACCCTATCTCGGTCTATTCTTTTGATTTATAAGGGATTTTGCCGATTTCGGCCTATTGGTTAAAAAATGA
GCTGATTTAACAAAAATTTAACGCGAATTTTAACAAAATATTAACGCTTACAATTTAGGTGG
